Addgene plasmid #129508: pNCST-avGFP
Purpose: Expresses avGFP (Lambert 2019 clone) constitutively in E. coli (most strains)
Depositing lab: Nathan Shaner. Depositing organization: Scintillon Institute. Publication: Aequorea's secrets revealed: New fluorescent proteins with unique properties for bioimaging and biosensing. Lambert GG, Depernet H, Gotthard G, Schultz DT, Navizet I, Lambert T, Adams SR, Torreblanca-Zanca A, Chu M, Bindels DS, Levesque V, Nero Moffatt J, Salih A, Royant A, Shaner NC. PLoS Biol. 2020 Nov 2;18(11):e3000936. doi: 10.1371/journal.pbio.3000936. eCollection 2020 Nov. PubMed 33137097.
Backbone
  Vector backbone: pNCST
  Backbone size w/o insert (bp): 2900
  Total vector size (bp): 3600
  Vector type: Bacterial Expression
Growth in bacteria
  Bacterial resistance: Ampicillin, 100 μg/mL
  Growth temperature: 37°C
  Growth strain: DH5alpha
  Copy number: High Copy
Gene/Insert
  Gene/Insert name: avGFP (alt name: Aequorea victoria green fluorescent protein)
  Species: Aequorea victoria
  Promoter: synthetic constitutive (stationary phase) promoter + T7 promoter upstream
  Cloning method: Gibson Cloning
  Sequencing primers: 5′ T7 promoter; 3′ T7 terminator
Terms and licenses: Academic/Nonprofit Terms; Industry Terms: Not Available to Industry
Depositor comments: Expression from this vector is best in fast-growing E. coli strains.
How to cite: pNCST-avGFP was a gift from Nathan Shaner (Addgene plasmid # 129508 ; http://n2t.net/addgene:129508 ; RRID:Addgene_129508)
