[The description below was written by a language model from this plasmid's Addgene catalogue record and pLannotate feature annotations shown in this document.]
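Description:
pNCST-avGFP is a small, high-copy bacterial expression plasmid of about 3.6 kb, built on the pNCST backbone, that produces the wild-type green fluorescent protein of Aequorea victoria in E. coli without induction. It replicates from a ColE1/pUC-type origin and is selected with ampicillin through a β-lactamase gene driven by its own promoter. An f1 phage origin is also present. Short annotated fragments of lacZα and lacI appear to be non-functional remnants of the backbone's ancestry.

According to the record, expression is driven by a synthetic constitutive (stationary-phase) promoter with a T7 promoter upstream. Only the T7 promoter is picked up in the automated feature table, so the position of the synthetic promoter is not annotated, though it presumably lies in the region between the T7 promoter and the ribosome binding site. Translation starts from the efficient phage T7 gene 10 RBS. The avGFP coding sequence, inserted by Gibson assembly, is preceded by an N-terminal leader annotated as partial matches to a 6xHis-containing tag, the T7 gene 10 leader, an Xpress epitope/enterokinase region and a TEV protease site. This suggests a purification and detection handle that can be removed, although several of these annotations are fragments only. A T7 terminator follows the insert.

Because expression does not depend on T7 RNA polymerase, the plasmid works in most E. coli strains, and the depositor notes that fast-growing strains give the best yield. It was deposited with a study characterising Aequorea fluorescent proteins. It suits the production of avGFP for purification, spectroscopic characterisation, or use as a reference alongside other fluorescent proteins.
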