Features (pLannotate 1.2.2; 15 found; start..end, strand, type, name):
     20..38      +  promoter       T7 promoter: promoter for bacteriophage T7 RNA polymerase
    122..144     +  RBS            RBS: efficient ribosome binding site from bacteriophage T7 gene 10 (Olins and Rangwala, 1989)
    164..184     +  CDS            capTEV™ (fragment): composite tag for in vivo biotinylation, TEV protease cleavage, and 6xHis tagging
    185..217     +  CDS            T7 tag (gene 10 leader): leader peptide from bacteriophage T7 gene 10 promotes efficient translation in E. coli
    221..243     +  CDS            Xpress™ tag (fragment): Xpress™ epitope tag, including an enterokinase recognition and cleavage site
    257..275     +  CDS            TEV site (fragment): tobacco etch virus (TEV) protease recognition and cleavage site
    278..991     +  CDS            avGFP: avGFP is a basic (constitutively fluorescent) long stokes shift fluorescent protein published in 1992, derived from Aequorea victoria. It has low acid sensitivity.
   1006..1055    +  CDS            SET1 (fragment): solubility-enhancement tag derived from T7 phage gene 10B
   1063..1110    +  terminator     T7 terminator: transcription terminator for bacteriophage T7 RNA polymerase
   1136..1202    +  CDS            lacZα (fragment): LacZα fragment of β-galactosidase; lacZ fragment
   1207..1635    +  rep_origin     f1 ori (sequence partly withheld): f1 bacteriophage origin of replication; arrow indicates direction of (+) strand synthesis
   1688..1792    +  promoter       AmpR promoter: bla
   1793..2653    +  CDS            AmpR: β-lactamase; bla; confers resistance to ampicillin, carbenicillin, and related antibiotics
   2824..3412    +  rep_origin     ori: high-copy-number ColE1/pMB1/pBR322/pUC origin of replication
   3595..3648    +  CDS            lacI (fragment): lac repressor; lacI; The lac repressor binds to the lac operator to inhibit transcription in E. coli. This inhibition can be relieved by adding lactose or isopropyl-β-D-thiogalactopyranoside (IPTG).
>Addgene plasmid #129508 | pNCST-avGFP | depositor full sequence | sequence record 248628 | pNCST-avGFP sequence 3648 bps
GATCTCGATCCCGCGAAATTAATACGACTCACTATAGGGAGACCACAACGGTTTCCCTCTAGAATCACCG
AGTTTATTCTTGACACCTGATGCGATGAATGATATAATAGGAAAGTACTGTTTTGTTTAACTTTAAGAAG
GAGATATACATATGCGGGGTTCTCATCATCATCATCATCATGGTATGGCTAGCATGACTGGTGGACAGCA
AATGGGTCGGGATCTGTACGACGATGACGATAACGATCCGCTCGAGGAAAACCTGTACTTCCAGGGTATG
TCTAAGGGTGAAGAACTGTTCACCGGTGTTGTTCCTATCCTGGTTGAACTGGACGGTGACGTTAACGGTC
AGAAGTTCTCTGTTTCTGGTGAAGGTGAAGGTGACGCTACCTACGGTAAGCTGACCCTGAAGTTCATCTG
CACCACCGGTAAGCTGCCTGTTCCTTGGCCTACCCTGGTTACCACCTTCTCTTACGGTGTTCAGTGCTTC
TCTCGTTACCCTGACCATATGAAGCAGCATGACTTCTTCAAGTCTGCTATGCCTGAAGGTTACGTTCAGG
AACGTACCATCTTCTACAAGGACGACGGTAACTACAAGACCCGTGCTGAAGTTAAGTTCGAAGGTGACAC
CCTGGTTAACCGTATCGAACTGAAGGGTATCGACTTCAAGGAAGACGGTAACATCCTGGGTCATAAGATG
GAATACAACTACAACTCTCATAACGTTTACATCATGGCTGACAAGCCTAAGAACGGTATCAAGGTTAACT
TCAAGATCCGTCATAACATCAAGGACGGTTCTGTTCAGCTGGCTGACCATTACCAGCAGAACACCCCTAT
CGGTGACGGTCCTGTTCTGCTGCCTGACAACCATTACCTGTCTACCCAGTCTGCTCTGTCTAAGGACCCT
AACGAAAAGCGTGACCATATGATCCTGCTGGAATTCGTTACCGCTGCTGGTATCACCCATGGTATGGACG
AACTGTACAAGTGACGTTTGATCCGGCTGCTAACAAAGCCCGAAAGGAAGCTGAGTTGGCTGCTGCCACC
GCTGAGCAATAACTAGCATAACCCCTTGGGGCCTCTAAACGGGTCTTGAGGGGTTTTTTGCTGAAAGGAG
GAACTATATCCGGATCTGGCGTAATAGCGAAGAGGCCCGCACCGATCGCCCTTCCCAACAGTTGCGCAGC
CTGAATGGCGAATGGG
[124 nt withheld, positions 1207-1330]
C
[91 nt withheld, positions 1332-1422]
A
[49 nt withheld, positions 1424-1472]
CCTTTGACGTTGGAGTCCACGTTCTTT
[37 nt withheld, positions 1500-1536]
ACCCTATCTCGGTCTATTCTTTTGATTTATAAGGGATTTTGCCGATTTCGGCCTATTGGTTAAAAAATGA
GCTGATTTAACAAAAATTTAACGCGAATTTTAACAAAATATTAACGCTTACAATTTAGGTGGCACTTTTC
GGGGAAATGTGCGCGGAACCCCTATTTGTTTATTTTTCTAAATACATTCAAATATGTATCCGCTCATGAG
ACAATAACCCTGATAAATGCTTCAATAATATTGAAAAAGGAAGAGTATGAGTATTCAACATTTCCGTGTC
GCCCTTATTCCCTTTTTTGCGGCATTTTGCCTTCCTGTTTTTGCTCACCCAGAAACGCTGGTGAAAGTAA
AAGATGCTGAAGATCAGTTGGGTGCACGAGTGGGTTACATCGAACTGGATCTCAACAGCGGTAAGATCCT
TGAGAGTTTTCGCCCCGAAGAACGTTTTCCAATGATGAGCACTTTTAAAGTTCTGCTATGTGGCGCGGTA
TTATCCCGTATTGACGCCGGGCAAGAGCAACTCGGTCGCCGCATACACTATTCTCAGAATGACTTGGTTG
AGTACTCACCAGTCACAGAAAAGCATCTTACGGATGGCATGACAGTAAGAGAATTATGCAGTGCTGCCAT
AACCATGAGTGATAACACTGCGGCCAACTTACTTCTGACAACGATCGGAGGACCGAAGGAGCTAACCGCT
TTTTTGCACAACATGGGGGATCATGTAACTCGCCTTGATCGTTGGGAACCGGAGCTGAATGAAGCCATAC
CAAACGACGAGCGTGACACCACGATGCCTGTAGCAATGGCAACAACGTTGCGCAAACTATTAACTGGCGA
ACTACTTACTCTAGCTTCCCGGCAACAATTAATAGACTGGATGGAGGCGGATAAAGTTGCAGGACCACTT
CTGCGCTCGGCCCTTCCGGCTGGCTGGTTTATTGCTGATAAATCTGGAGCCGGTGAGCGTGGGTCTCGCG
GTATCATTGCAGCACTGGGGCCAGATGGTAAGCCCTCCCGTATCGTAGTTATCTACACGACGGGGAGTCA
GGCAACTATGGATGAACGAAATAGACAGATCGCTGAGATAGGTGCCTCACTGATTAAGCATTGGTAACTG
TCAGACCAAGTTTACTCATATATACTTTAGATTGATTTAAAACTTCATTTTTAATTTAAAAGGATCTAGG
TGAAGATCCTTTTTGATAATCTCATGACCAAAATCCCTTAACGTGAGTTTTCGTTCCACTGAGCGTCAGA
CCCCGTAGAAAAGATCAAAGGATCTTCTTGAGATCCTTTTTTTCTGCGCGTAATCTGCTGCTTGCAAACA
AAAAAACCACCGCTACCAGCGGTGGTTTGTTTGCCGGATCAAGAGCTACCAACTCTTTTTCCGAAGGTAA
CTGGCTTCAGCAGAGCGCAGATACCAAATACTGTTCTTCTAGTGTAGCCGTAGTTAGGCCACCACTTCAA
GAACTCTGTAGCACCGCCTACATACCTCGCTCTGCTAATCCTGTTACCAGTGGCTGCTGCCAGTGGCGAT
AAGTCGTGTCTTACCGGGTTGGACTCAAGACGATAGTTACCGGATAAGGCGCAGCGGTCGGGCTGAACGG
GGGGTTCGTGCACACAGCCCAGCTTGGAGCGAACGACCTACACCGAACTGAGATACCTACAGCGTGAGCT
ATGAGAAAGCGCCACGCTTCCCGAAGGGAGAAAGGCGGACAGGTATCCGGTAAGCGGCAGGGTCGGAACA
GGAGAGCGCACGAGGGAGCTTCCAGGGGGAAACGCCTGGTATCTTTATAGTCCTGTCGGGTTTCGCCACC
TCTGACTTGAGCGTCGATTTTTGTGATGCTCGTCAGGGGGGCGGAGCCTATGGAAAAACGCCAGCAACGC
GGCCTTTTTACGGTTCCTGGCCTTTTGCTGGCCTTTTGCTCACATGTTCTTTCCTGCGTTATCCCCTGAT
TCTGTGGATAACCGTATTACCGCCTTTGAGTGAGCTGATACCGCTCGCCGCAGCCGAACGACCGAGCGCA
GCGAGTCAGTGAGCGAGGAAGCGGAAGAGCGCCCAATACGCAAACCGCCTCTCCCCGCGCGTTGGCCGAT
TCATTAATGCAG
