Features (pLannotate 1.2.2; 15 found; start..end, strand, type, name):
     20..38      +  promoter       T7 promoter: promoter for bacteriophage T7 RNA polymerase
    122..144     +  RBS            RBS: efficient ribosome binding site from bacteriophage T7 gene 10 (Olins and Rangwala, 1989)
    164..184     +  CDS            capTEV™ (fragment): composite tag for in vivo biotinylation, TEV protease cleavage, and 6xHis tagging
    185..217     +  CDS            T7 tag (gene 10 leader): leader peptide from bacteriophage T7 gene 10 promotes efficient translation in E. coli
    221..243     +  CDS            Xpress™ tag (fragment): Xpress™ epitope tag, including an enterokinase recognition and cleavage site
    257..275     +  CDS            TEV site (fragment): tobacco etch virus (TEV) protease recognition and cleavage site
    278..991     +  CDS            avGFP: avGFP is a basic (constitutively fluorescent) long stokes shift fluorescent protein published in 1992, derived from Aequorea victoria. It has low acid sensitivity.
   1006..1055    +  CDS            SET1 (fragment): solubility-enhancement tag derived from T7 phage gene 10B
   1063..1110    +  terminator     T7 terminator: transcription terminator for bacteriophage T7 RNA polymerase
   1136..1202    +  CDS            lacZα (fragment): LacZα fragment of β-galactosidase; lacZ fragment
   1207..1635    +  rep_origin     f1 ori (sequence partly withheld): f1 bacteriophage origin of replication; arrow indicates direction of (+) strand synthesis
   1688..1792    +  promoter       AmpR promoter: bla
   1793..2653    +  CDS            AmpR: β-lactamase; bla; confers resistance to ampicillin, carbenicillin, and related antibiotics
   2824..3412    +  rep_origin     ori: high-copy-number ColE1/pMB1/pBR322/pUC origin of replication
   3595..3648    +  CDS            lacI (fragment): lac repressor; lacI; The lac repressor binds to the lac operator to inhibit transcription in E. coli. This inhibition can be relieved by adding lactose or isopropyl-β-D-thiogalactopyranoside (IPTG).
>Addgene plasmid #129508 | pNCST-avGFP | addgene full sequence | sequence record 271860 | Addgene NGS Result
GATCTCGATCCCGCGAAATTAATACGACTCACTATAGGGAGACCACAACGGTTTCCCTCTAGAATCACCG
AGTTTATTCTTGACACCTGATGCGATGAATGATATAATAGGAAAGTACTGTTTTGTTTAACTTTAAGAAG
GAGATATACATATGCGGGGTTCTCATCATCATCATCATCATGGTATGGCTAGCATGACTGGTGGACAGCA
AATGGGTCGGGATCTGTACGACGATGACGATAACGATCCGCTCGAGGAAAACCTGTACTTCCAGGGTATG
TCTAAGGGTGAAGAACTGTTCACCGGTGTTGTTCCTATCCTGGTTGAACTGGACGGTGACGTTAACGGTC
AGAAGTTCTCTGTTTCTGGTGAAGGTGAAGGTGACGCTACCTACGGTAAGCTGACCCTGAAGTTCATCTG
CACCACCGGTAAGCTGCCTGTTCCTTGGCCTACCCTGGTTACCACCTTCTCTTACGGTGTTCAGTGCTTC
TCTCGTTACCCTGACCATATGAAGCAGCATGACTTCTTCAAGTCTGCTATGCCTGAAGGTTACGTTCAGG
AACGTACCATCTTCTACAAGGACGACGGTAACTACAAGACCCGTGCTGAAGTTAAGTTCGAAGGTGACAC
CCTGGTTAACCGTATCGAACTGAAGGGTATCGACTTCAAGGAAGACGGTAACATCCTGGGTCATAAGATG
GAATACAACTACAACTCTCATAACGTTTACATCATGGCTGACAAGCCTAAGAACGGTATCAAGGTTAACT
TCAAGATCCGTCATAACATCAAGGACGGTTCTGTTCAGCTGGCTGACCATTACCAGCAGAACACCCCTAT
CGGTGACGGTCCTGTTCTGCTGCCTGACAACCATTACCTGTCTACCCAGTCTGCTCTGTCTAAGGACCCT
AACGAAAAGCGTGACCATATGATCCTGCTGGAATTCGTTACCGCTGCTGGTATCACCCATGGTATGGACG
AACTGTACAAGTGACGTTTGATCCGGCTGCTAACAAAGCCCGAAAGGAAGCTGAGTTGGCTGCTGCCACC
GCTGAGCAATAACTAGCATAACCCCTTGGGGCCTCTAAACGGGTCTTGAGGGGTTTTTTGCTGAAAGGAG
GAACTATATCCGGATCTGGCGTAATAGCGAAGAGGCCCGCACCGATCGCCCTTCCCAACAGTTGCGCAGC
CTGAATGGCGAATGGG
[124 nt withheld, positions 1207-1330]
C
[91 nt withheld, positions 1332-1422]
A
[49 nt withheld, positions 1424-1472]
CCTTTGACGTTGGAGTCCACGTTCTTT
[37 nt withheld, positions 1500-1536]
ACCCTATCTCGGTCTATTCTTTTGATTTATAAGGGATTTTGCCGATTTCGGCCTATTGGTTAAAAAATGA
GCTGATTTAACAAAAATTTAACGCGAATTTTAACAAAATATTAACGCTTACAATTTAGGTGGCACTTTTC
GGGGAAATGTGCGCGGAACCCCTATTTGTTTATTTTTCTAAATACATTCAAATATGTATCCGCTCATGAG
ACAATAACCCTGATAAATGCTTCAATAATATTGAAAAAGGAAGAGTATGAGTATTCAACATTTCCGTGTC
GCCCTTATTCCCTTTTTTGCGGCATTTTGCCTTCCTGTTTTTGCTCACCCAGAAACGCTGGTGAAAGTAA
AAGATGCTGAAGATCAGTTGGGTGCACGAGTGGGTTACATCGAACTGGATCTCAACAGCGGTAAGATCCT
TGAGAGTTTTCGCCCCGAAGAACGTTTTCCAATGATGAGCACTTTTAAAGTTCTGCTATGTGGCGCGGTA
TTATCCCGTATTGACGCCGGGCAAGAGCAACTCGGTCGCCGCATACACTATTCTCAGAATGACTTGGTTG
AGTACTCACCAGTCACAGAAAAGCATCTTACGGATGGCATGACAGTAAGAGAATTATGCAGTGCTGCCAT
AACCATGAGTGATAACACTGCGGCCAACTTACTTCTGACAACGATCGGAGGACCGAAGGAGCTAACCGCT
TTTTTGCACAACATGGGGGATCATGTAACTCGCCTTGATCGTTGGGAACCGGAGCTGAATGAAGCCATAC
CAAACGACGAGCGTGACACCACGATGCCTGTAGCAATGGCAACAACGTTGCGCAAACTATTAACTGGCGA
ACTACTTACTCTAGCTTCCCGGCAACAATTAATAGACTGGATGGAGGCGGATAAAGTTGCAGGACCACTT
CTGCGCTCGGCCCTTCCGGCTGGCTGGTTTATTGCTGATAAATCTGGAGCCGGTGAGCGTGGGTCTCGCG
GTATCATTGCAGCACTGGGGCCAGATGGTAAGCCCTCCCGTATCGTAGTTATCTACACGACGGGGAGTCA
GGCAACTATGGATGAACGAAATAGACAGATCGCTGAGATAGGTGCCTCACTGATTAAGCATTGGTAACTG
TCAGACCAAGTTTACTCATATATACTTTAGATTGATTTAAAACTTCATTTTTAATTTAAAAGGATCTAGG
TGAAGATCCTTTTTGATAATCTCATGACCAAAATCCCTTAACGTGAGTTTTCGTTCCACTGAGCGTCAGA
CCCCGTAGAAAAGATCAAAGGATCTTCTTGAGATCCTTTTTTTCTGCGCGTAATCTGCTGCTTGCAAACA
AAAAAACCACCGCTACCAGCGGTGGTTTGTTTGCCGGATCAAGAGCTACCAACTCTTTTTCCGAAGGTAA
CTGGCTTCAGCAGAGCGCAGATACCAAATACTGTTCTTCTAGTGTAGCCGTAGTTAGGCCACCACTTCAA
GAACTCTGTAGCACCGCCTACATACCTCGCTCTGCTAATCCTGTTACCAGTGGCTGCTGCCAGTGGCGAT
AAGTCGTGTCTTACCGGGTTGGACTCAAGACGATAGTTACCGGATAAGGCGCAGCGGTCGGACTGAACGG
GGGGTTCGTGCACACAGCCCAGCTTGGAGCGAACGACCTACACCGAACTGAGATACCTACAGCGTGAGCT
ATGAGAAAGCGCCACGCTTCCCGAAGGGAGAAAGGCGGACAGGTATCCGGTAAGCGGCAGGGTCGGAACA
GGAGAGCGCACGAGGGAGCTTCCAGGGGGAAACGCCTGGTATCTTTATAGTCCTGTCGGGTTTCGCCACC
TCTGACTTGAGCGTCGATTTTTGTGATGCTCGTCAGGGGGGCGGAGCCTATGGAAAAACGCCAGCAACGC
GGCCTTTTTACGGTTCCTGGCCTTTTGCTGGCCTTTTGCTCACATGTTCTTTCCTGCGTTATCCCCTGAT
TCTGTGGATAACCGTATTACCGCCTTTGAGTGAGCTGATACCGCTCGCCGCAGCCGAACGACCGAGCGCA
GCGAGTCAGTGAGCGAGGAAGCGGAAGAGCGCCCAATACGCAAACCGCCTCTCCCCGCGCGTTGGCCGAT
TCATTAATGCAG
